Addgene plasmid #247718: hSyn-Cre-hSyn-PreRNA barcode landing pad (PPIB)
Purpose: The set of RNA constructs used to produce barcode library in the optimized connectome-seq experiments. Also used for Basescope experiment.
Depositing lab: Boxuan Zhao. Depositing organization: University of Illinois at Urbana-Champaign. Publication: Connectome-seq: High-throughput Mapping of Neuronal Connectivity at Single-Synapse Resolution via Barcode Sequencing. Chen D, Isakova A, Wan ZJ, Wagner MJ, Wu Y, Zhao BS. bioRxiv [Preprint]. 2025 May 26:2025.02.13.638129. doi: 10.1101/2025.02.13.638129. PubMed 41030982.
Backbone
  Vector backbone: pAAV
  Vector type: AAV
Growth in bacteria
  Bacterial resistance: Ampicillin, 100 μg/mL
  Growth temperature: 30°C
  Growth strain: NEB Stable
  Copy number: Low Copy
Gene/Insert
  Gene/Insert name: Cre and PreRNA
  Species: M. musculus (mouse)
Terms and licenses: Academic/Nonprofit Terms; Industry Terms: Not Available to Industry
Depositor comments: Please visit https://doi.org/10.1101/2025.02.13.638129 for bioRxiv preprint.
How to cite: hSyn-Cre-hSyn-PreRNA barcode landing pad (PPIB) was a gift from Boxuan Zhao (Addgene plasmid # 247718 ; http://n2t.net/addgene:247718 ; RRID:Addgene_247718)
