[The description below was written by a language model from this plasmid's Addgene catalogue record and pLannotate feature annotations shown in this document.]
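Description:
hSyn-Cre-hSyn-PreRNA barcode landing pad (PPIB) is an AAV transfer plasmid built on a pAAV backbone, about 5.8 kb in the sequenced record. Its payload lies between AAV2 inverted terminal repeats, which allow the intervening DNA to be packaged into recombinant AAV particles. The left ITR is detected only as short fragments in the annotation, while the right one is annotated in full. In bacteria the plasmid is maintained through a ColE1/pUC-type origin and selected with ampicillin via the β-lactamase gene. An f1 origin and remnants of pBR322 bom/rop sequences are also present. The catalogue lists it as low copy and propagated in a recombination-deficient strain, a common precaution for repeat-containing ITR vectors.

The payload consists of two tandem units, each driven by its own copy of the neuron-specific human synapsin I (hSyn) promoter. The first expresses Cre recombinase, followed by partial WPRE segments, which enhance transcript stability and expression, and SV40 polyadenylation sequences, which are annotated as fragments on the reverse strand. The second hSyn promoter drives the "PreRNA" transcript. The region immediately downstream of this promoter is unannotated and presumably holds the barcode landing pad and the PPIB-related sequence named in the title, although the record does not define these. This region is followed by β-globin poly(A) fragments, two boxB hairpins (RNA motifs bound by the λN peptide, which allow the RNA to be tethered to a λN-fused protein) and a complete SV40 poly(A) signal. The insert species is given as mouse.

According to the depositor, the construct belongs to a set of RNA constructs used to generate barcode libraries for optimized connectome-seq experiments, which map neuronal connectivity by barcode sequencing. It was also used in BaseScope in situ detection experiments.
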