Features (pLannotate 1.2.2; 22 found; start..end, strand, type, name):
     12..39      +  repeat_region  AAV2 ITR (fragment): inverted terminal repeat of adeno-associated virus serotype 2 inverted
     68..95      +  repeat_region  AAV2 ITR (fragment): inverted terminal repeat of adeno-associated virus serotype 2 inverted
    181..628     +  promoter       hSyn promoter: human synapsin I promoter; confers neuron-specific expression (Kügler et al., 2003)
    642..1673    +  CDS            Cre: site-specific recombinase Cre is a site-specific recombinase from bacteriophage P1. Recombination occurs at loxP sequences.
   1682..1838    +  misc_feature   WPRE (fragment): woodchuck hepatitis virus posttranscriptional regulatory element
   1844..1928    +  misc_feature   WPRE (fragment): woodchuck hepatitis virus posttranscriptional regulatory element
   1927..1970    -  polyA_signal   SV40 poly(A) signal (fragment): SV40 polyadenylation signal
   1974..2041    -  polyA_signal   SV40 poly(A) signal (fragment): SV40 polyadenylation signal
   2136..2583    +  promoter       hSyn promoter: human synapsin I promoter; confers neuron-specific expression (Kügler et al., 2003)
   2804..2830    +  polyA_signal   β-globin poly(A) (fragment): human β-globin polyadenylation signal
   2831..2853    +  polyA_signal   β-globin poly(A) (fragment): human β-globin polyadenylation signal
   2851..2869    +  protein_bind   boxB: λ N peptide binding site consisting of an RNA hairpin within the N-utliization (nut) site of the λ bacteriophage transcript (Tan and Frankel, 1995) λN peptide
   2875..2893    +  protein_bind   boxB: λ N peptide binding site consisting of an RNA hairpin within the N-utliization (nut) site of the λ bacteriophage transcript (Tan and Frankel, 1995) λN peptide
   2937..3058    +  polyA_signal   SV40 poly(A) signal: SV40 polyadenylation signal
   3098..3238    +  repeat_region  AAV2 ITR: inverted terminal repeat of adeno-associated virus serotype 2 inverted
   3243..3294    -  misc_feature   bom (fragment): basis of mobility region from pBR322
   3313..3768    +  rep_origin     f1 ori (sequence partly withheld): f1 bacteriophage origin of replication; arrow indicates direction of (+) strand synthesis
   3769..3818    -  misc_feature   bom (fragment): basis of mobility region from pBR322
   3920..3955    -  CDS            rop (fragment): Rop protein, which maintains plasmids at low copy number; rop
   4050..4154    +  promoter       AmpR promoter: bla
   4155..5015    +  CDS            AmpR: β-lactamase; bla; confers resistance to ampicillin, carbenicillin, and related antibiotics
   5186..5774    +  rep_origin     ori: high-copy-number ColE1/pMB1/pBR322/pUC origin of replication
>Addgene plasmid #247718 | hSyn-Cre-hSyn-PreRNA barcode landing pad (PPIB) | addgene full sequence | sequence record 494695 | Addgene NGS Result
CCTGCAGGCAGCTGCGCGCTCGCTCGCTCACTGAGGCCGCCCGGGCGTCGGGCGACCTTTGGTCGCCCGG
CCTCAGTGAGCGAGCGAGCGCGCAGAGAGGGAGTGGCCAACTCCATCACTAGGGGTTCCTGCGGCCGCAC
GCGTTGTACAGTGTCTAGACTGCAGAGGGCCCTGCGTATGAGTGCAAGTGGGTTTTAGGACCAGGATGAG
GCGGGGTGGGGGTGCCTACCTGACGACCGACCCCGACCCACTGGACAAGCACCCAACCCCCATTCCCCAA
ATTGCGCATCCCCTATCAGAGAGGGGGAGGGGAAACAGGATGCGGCGAGGCGCGTGCGCACTGCCAGCTT
CAGCACCGCGGACAGTGCCTTCGCCCCCGCCTGGCGGCGCGCGCCACCGCCGCCTCAGCACTGAAGGCGC
GCTGACGTCACTCGCCGGTCCCCCGCAAACTCCCCTTCCCGGCCACCTTGGTCGCGTCCGCGCCGCCGCC
GGCCCAGCCGGACCGCACCACGCGAGGCGCGAGATAGGGGGGCACGGGCGCGACCATCTGCGCTGCGGCG
CCGGCGACTCAGCGCTGCCTCAGTCTGCGGTGGGCAGCGGAGGAGTCGTGTCGTGCCTGAGAGCGCAGTC
GAGAAGGATCCATGTCCAATTTACTGACCGTACACCAAAATTTGCCTGCATTACCGGTCGATGCAACGAG
TGATGAGGTTCGCAAGAACCTGATGGACATGTTCAGGGATCGCCAGGCGTTTTCTGAGCATACCTGGAAA
ATGCTTCTGTCCGTTTGCCGGTCGTGGGCGGCATGGTGCAAGTTGAATAACCGGAAATGGTTTCCCGCAG
AACCTGAAGATGTTCGCGATTATCTTCTATATCTTCAGGCGCGCGGTCTGGCAGTAAAAACTATCCAGCA
ACATTTGGGCCAGCTAAACATGCTTCATCGTCGGTCCGGGCTGCCACGACCAAGTGACAGCAATGCTGTT
TCACTGGTTATGCGGCGGATCCGAAAAGAAAACGTTGATGCCGGTGAACGTGCAAAACAGGCTCTAGCGT
TCGAACGCACTGATTTCGACCAGGTTCGTTCACTCATGGAAAATAGCGATCGCTGCCAGGATATACGTAA
TCTGGCATTTCTGGGGATTGCTTATAACACCCTGTTACGTATAGCCGAAATTGCCAGGATCAGGGTTAAA
GATATCTCACGTACTGACGGTGGGAGAATGTTAATCCATATTGGCAGAACGAAAACGCTGGTTAGCACCG
CAGGTGTAGAGAAGGCACTTAGCCTGGGGGTAACTAAACTGGTCGAGCGATGGATTTCCGTCTCTGGTGT
AGCTGATGATCCGAATAACTACCTGTTTTGCCGGGTCAGAAAAAATGGTGTTGCCGCGCCATCTGCCACC
AGCCAGCTATCAACTCGCGCCCTGGAAGGGATTTTTGAAGCAACTCATCGATTGATTTACGGCGCTAAGG
ATGACTCTGGTCAGAGATACCTGGCCTGGTCTGGACACAGTGCCCGTGTCGGAGCCGCGCGAGATATGGC
CCGCGCTGGAGTTTCAATACCGGAGATCATGCAAGCTGGTGGCTGGACCAATGTAAATATTGTCATGAAC
TATATCCGTAACCTGGATAGTGAAACAGGGGCAATGGTGCGCCTGCTGGAAGATGGCGATTAGACTAGTA
TAATCAACCTCTGGATTACAAAATTGTGAAAGATTGACTGGTATTCTTAACTATGTTGCTCCTTTTACGC
TATGTGGATACGCTGCTTTAATGCCTTTGTATCATGCTATTGCTTCCCGTATGGCTTTCATTTTCTCCTC
CTTGTATAAATCCTGGTTAGTTCTTGCCACGGCGGAACTCATCGCCGCCTGCCTTGCCCGCTGCTGGACA
GGGGCTCGGCTGTTGGGCACTGACAATTCCGTGGTGTTTATTTGTGAAATTTGTGATGCTATTGCTTTAT
TTGTAACCATCTAGCTTTATTTGTGAAATTTGTGATGCTATTGCTTTATTTGTAACCATTATAAGCTGCA
ATAAACAAGTTAACAACAACATTGCATTCATTTTATGTTTCAGGTTCAGGGGGAGATGTGGGAGCATGCT
GGGGAGTGTCTAGACTGCAGAGGGCCCTGCGTATGAGTGCAAGTGGGTTTTAGGACCAGGATGAGGCGGG
GTGGGGGTGCCTACCTGACGACCGACCCCGACCCACTGGACAAGCACCCAACCCCCATTCCCCAAATTGC
GTATCCCCTATCAGAGAGGGGGAGGGGAAACAGGATGCGGCGAGGCGCGTGCGCACTGCCAGCTTCAGCA
CCGCGGACAGTGCCTTCGCCCCCGCCTGGCGGCGCGCGCCACCGCCGCCTCAGCACTGAAGGCGCGCTGA
CGTCACTCGCCGGTCCCCCGCAAACTCCCCTTCCCGGCCACCTTGGTCGCGTCCGCGCCGCCGCCGGCCC
AGCCGGACCGCACCACGCGAGGCGCGAGATAGGGGGGCACGGGCGCGACCATCTGCGCTGCGGCGCCGGC
GACTCAGCGCTGCCTCAGTCTGCGGTGGGCAGCGGAGGAGTCGTGTCGTGCCTGAGAGCGCAGCAATTGG
AGACCGGAGAAGCCCTTTGCCATCGCCAAGGAGTAGGGCACAGGGACATCTTTCTTTGAGTGACCGTCTG
TGCAGGCCCTGTAGTCCGCCACAGGGCTCTGAGCTGCACTGGCCCCGGTGCTGGCATCTGGTGGAGCGGA
CCCACTCCCCTCACATTCCACAGGCCCATGGACTCACTTTGGTCTCATGCATCCTCTTTTTCCGGCTGGA
ACCTTCCCTAAGTCCAACTACTAAACTGGGCTAAGTCCAACTACTAAACTGGGCCCTGAAGAAGGGCCCA
TATAGGGCCCTGAAGAAGGGCCCTATCGAGGATATTATCTCGAGGCTTTAAGGCCGGTCCTAGCAAAACT
TGTTTATTGCAGCTTATAATGGTTACAAATAAAGCAATAGCATCACAAATTTCACAAATAAAGCATTTTT
TTCACTGCATTCTAGTTGTGGTTTGTCCAAACTCATCAATGTATCTTACATGCTGGGGAGGTAACCACGT
GCGGACCGAGCGGCCGCAGGAACCCCTAGTGATGGAGTTGGCCACTCCCTCTCTGCGCGCTCGCTCGCTC
ACTGAGGCCGGGCGACCAAAGGTCGCCCGACGCCCGGGCTTTGCCCGGGCGGCCTCAGTGAGCGAGCGAG
CGCGCAGCTGCCTGCAGGGGCGCCTGATGCGGTATTTTCTCCTTACGCATCTGTGCGGTATTTCACACCG
CATA
[95 nt withheld, positions 3295-3389]
T
[46 nt withheld, positions 3391-3436]
C
[141 nt withheld, positions 3438-3578]
CCTTTGACGTTGGAGTCCACGTTCTTT
[37 nt withheld, positions 3606-3642]
ACTCTATCTCGGGCTATTCTTTTGATTTATAAGGGATTTTGCCGATTTCGGTCTATTGGTTAAAAAATGA
GCTGATTTAACAAAAATTTAACGCGAATTTTAACAAAATATTAACGTTTACAATTTTATGGTGCACTCTC
AGTACAATCTGCTCTGATGCCGCATAGTTAAGCCAGCCCCGACACCCGCCAACACCCGCTGACGCGCCCT
GACGGGCTTGTCTGCTCCCGGCATCCGCTTACAGACAAGCTGTGACCGTCTCCGGGAGCTGCATGTGTCA
GAGGTTTTCACCGTCATCACCGAAACGCGCGAGACGAAAGGGCCTCGTGATACGCCTATTTTTATAGGTT
AATGTCATGATAATAATGGTTTCTTAGACGTCAGGTGGCACTTTTCGGGGAAATGTGCGCGGAACCCCTA
TTTGTTTATTTTTCTAAATACATTCAAATATGTATCCGCTCATGAGACAATAACCCTGATAAATGCTTCA
ATAATATTGAAAAAGGAAGAGTATGAGTATTCAACATTTCCGTGTCGCCCTTATTCCCTTTTTTGCGGCA
TTTTGCCTTCCTGTTTTTGCTCACCCAGAAACGCTGGTGAAAGTAAAAGATGCTGAAGATCAGTTGGGTG
CACGAGTGGGTTACATCGAACTGGATCTCAACAGCGGTAAGATCCTTGAGAGTTTTCGCCCCGAAGAACG
TTTTCCAATGATGAGCACTTTTAAAGTTCTGCTATGTGGCGCGGTATTATCCCGTATTGACGCCGGGCAA
GAGCAACTCGGTCGCCGCATACACTATTCTCAGAATGACTTGGTTGAGTACTCACCAGTCACAGAAAAGC
ATCTTACGGATGGCATGACAGTAAGAGAATTATGCAGTGCTGCCATAACCATGAGTGATAACACTGCGGC
CAACTTACTTCTGACAACGATCGGAGGACCGAAGGAGCTAACCGCTTTTTTGCACAACATGGGGGATCAT
GTAACTCGCCTTGATCGTTGGGAACCGGAGCTGAATGAAGCCATACCAAACGACGAGCGTGACACCACGA
TGCCTGTAGCAATGGCAACAACGTTGCGCAAACTATTAACTGGCGAACTACTTACTCTAGCTTCCCGGCA
ACAATTAATAGACTGGATGGAGGCGGATAAAGTTGCAGGACCACTTCTGCGCTCGGCCCTTCCGGCTGGC
TGGTTTATTGCTGATAAATCTGGAGCCGGTGAGCGTGGAAGCCGCGGTATCATTGCAGCACTGGGGCCAG
ATGGTAAGCCCTCCCGTATCGTAGTTATCTACACGACGGGGAGTCAGGCAACTATGGATGAACGAAATAG
ACAGATCGCTGAGATAGGTGCCTCACTGATTAAGCATTGGTAACTGTCAGACCAAGTTTACTCATATATA
CTTTAGATTGATTTAAAACTTCATTTTTAATTTAAAAGGATCTAGGTGAAGATCCTTTTTGATAATCTCA
TGACCAAAATCCCTTAACGTGAGTTTTCGTTCCACTGAGCGTCAGACCCCGTAGAAAAGATCAAAGGATC
TTCTTGAGATCCTTTTTTTCTGCGCGTAATCTGCTGCTTGCAAACAAAAAAACCACCGCTACCAGCGGTG
GTTTGTTTGCCGGATCAAGAGCTACCAACTCTTTTTCCGAAGGTAACTGGCTTCAGCAGAGCGCAGATAC
CAAATACTGTTCTTCTAGTGTAGCCGTAGTTAGGCCACCACTTCAAGAACTCTGTAGCACCGCCTACATA
CCTCGCTCTGCTAATCCTGTTACCAGTGGCTGCTGCCAGTGGCGATAAGTCGTGTCTTACCGGGTTGGAC
TCAAGACGATAGTTACCGGATAAGGCGCAGCGGTCGGGCTGAACGGGGGGTTCGTGCACACAGCCCAGCT
TGGAGCGAACGACCTACACCGAACTGAGATACCTACAGCGTGAGCTATGAGAAAGCGCCACGCTTCCCGA
AGGGAGAAAGGCGGACAGGTATCCGGTAAGCGGCAGGGTCGGAACAGGAGAGCGCACGAGGGAGCTTCCA
GGGGGAAACGCCTGGTATCTTTATAGTCCTGTCGGGTTTCGCCACCTCTGACTTGAGCGTCGATTTTTGT
GATGCTCGTCAGGGGGGCGGAGCCTATGGAAAAACGCCAGCAACGCGGCCTTTTTACGGTTCCTGGCCTT
TTGCTGGCCTTTTGCTCACATGT
